Addgene plasmid #245961: huCof WT + rat cof shRNA
Purpose: Silencing of endogenous cofilin in rat/mouse neurons with replacment by neuronal specific expression of WT human cofilin
Depositing lab: James Bamburg. Depositing organization: Colorado State University, Fort Collins.
Backbone
  Vector backbone: pShuttle NSE
  Backbone size w/o insert (bp): 7981
  Vector type: Mammalian Expression
  Selectable markers: Neomycin (select with G418)
Growth in bacteria
  Bacterial resistance: Kanamycin, 50 μg/mL
  Growth temperature: 37°C
  Growth strain: DH5alpha
  Copy number: High Copy
Gene/Insert
  Gene/Insert name: cofilin 1 (cfl1)
  gRNA/shRNA sequence: AAGGTGTTCAATGACATGAAA
  Species: H. sapiens (human)
  Entrez Gene: CFL1 (a.k.a. CFL, HEL-S-15, cofilin)
  Promoter: Neuronal Specific Enolase (NSE) for cofilin and pol III for shRNA
  Cloning method: Restriction Enzyme; 5′ cloning site Unspecified (unknown if destroyed)
Terms and licenses: Academic/Nonprofit Terms; Industry Terms: Not Available to Industry
Depositor comments: Expression of human cofilin is neuronal specific.
How to cite: huCof WT + rat cof shRNA was a gift from James Bamburg (Addgene plasmid # 245961 ; http://n2t.net/addgene:245961 ; RRID:Addgene_245961)
