[The description below was written by a language model from this plasmid's Addgene catalogue record and pLannotate feature annotations shown in this document.]
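Description:
huCof WT + rat cof shRNA is a knockdown-and-replacement construct built on pShuttle NSE, an adenovirus type 5 shuttle backbone listed as a mammalian expression vector. It replicates in E. coli from a high-copy ColE1/pUC-type origin and also carries an f1 origin. Bacterial selection is with kanamycin, conferred by the Tn5 NeoR/KanR aminoglycoside phosphotransferase, which the record also lists as a G418 marker. The annotated β-lactamase and Tn5 transposase pieces are only fragments. Both Ad5 inverted terminal repeats, the Ψ packaging signal, and adenoviral segments covering IX, IVa2 and E4 ORF1 and part of ORF2 are present. These are the features of a shuttle plasmid designed to recombine with an adenoviral genome backbone to make recombinant adenovirus, although the record does not describe that use explicitly.

The payload has two transcription units. According to the catalogue entry, a neuron-specific enolase (NSE) promoter drives wild-type human cofilin 1 (CFL1). This promoter was not picked up by the automated annotation but presumably lies in the unannotated region upstream of the CFL1 coding sequence. The feature table places an mRFP1 coding sequence immediately downstream of CFL1, which suggests a C-terminal red fluorescent fusion, though the catalogue fields do not mention this tag. An SV40 polyadenylation signal follows. Downstream, a human H1 pol III promoter drives an shRNA that targets rodent cofilin. The stated purpose is to silence endogenous cofilin in rat or mouse neurons while replacing it with human cofilin expressed only in neurons. The human transcript presumably escapes the rodent-directed hairpin through sequence differences. This wild-type version would suit rescue experiments on cofilin-dependent actin dynamics.
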