Features (pLannotate 1.2.2; 20 found; start..end, strand, type, name):
     51..153     +  repeat_region  ITR: inverted terminal repeat of human adenovirus serotype 5 inverted
    241..391     +  misc_signal    Ad5 Ψ: packaging signal for adenovirus serotype 5
   1604..1622    -  misc_feature   MCS (fragment): pBluescript multiple cloning site
   1629..2126    +  CDS            CFL1: COF1_HUMAN - Also known as CFL. Experimental evidence at protein level: Swiss-Prot protein existence level 1. Binds to F-actin and exhibits pH-sensitive F-actin depolymerizing activity (PubMed:11812157). In conjunction with the subcortical maternal complex (SCMC), plays an essential role for zygotes to progress beyond the first embryonic cell divisions via regulation of actin dynamics (PubMed:15580268). Required for the centralization of the mitotic spindle and symmetric division of zygotes (By similarity). Plays a role in the regulation of cell morphology and cytoskeletal organization in epit
   2142..2819    +  CDS            mRFP1: monomeric derivative of DsRed (Campbell et al., 2002) mammalian codon-optimized
   2873..2956    +  CDS            large T antigen (fragment): large T antigen from SV40 (simian virus 40)
   2979..3100    +  polyA_signal   SV40 poly(A) signal: SV40 polyadenylation signal
   3165..3379    +  promoter       H1 promoter: human H1 RNA promoter
   3445..3479    -  misc_feature   MCS (fragment): pBluescript multiple cloning site
   3564..3983    +  CDS            IX: CAP9_ADE05 - Experimental evidence at protein level: Swiss-Prot protein existence level 1. Structural component of the virion that acts as a cement protein on the capsid exterior and forms triskelion structures consisting of three molecules that stabilize three hexon trimers at the center of each icosahedral facet and fixes the peripentonal hexons. Dispensable for assembly. During virus entry, recruits the anterograde motor kinesin-1 to the capsid docked at the nuclear pore complex thereby subjecting the docked capsid to a pulling force. The resulting tension leads to capsid disruption, disper
   4049..5383    -  CDS            IVa2: PKG1_ADE05 - Experimental evidence at protein level: Swiss-Prot protein existence level 1. Component of the packaging machinery which encapsidates the viral DNA into preformed capsids and transcriptional activator of the viral major late promoter (MLP). Binds, along with packaging proteins 2 and 3, to the specific packaging sequence on the left end of viral genomic DNA and displays ATPase activity thereby providing the power stroke of the packaging machinery. The activity of packaging protein IVa2 is stimulated by protein 33K which acts as a terminase. May be the protein that pumps DNA into th
   5756..5917    -  CDS            E4RF2_ADE02 (fragment): Protein predicted: Swiss-Prot protein existence level 4. From Human adenovirus C serotype 2 (HAdV-2) (Human adenovirus 2).
   5968..6351    -  CDS            E4RF1_ADE02: Experimental evidence at protein level: Swiss-Prot protein existence level 1. May modulate tight-junctions functions of infected cells through interactions with PDZ proteins. E4 ORF1 has ben show for Adenovirus 9 to interact with protein involved in tight junction regulation. May play a role in mTOR activation by activating PI3- kinase, thus overriding cellular checkpoint for translation. From Human adenovirus C serotype 2 (HAdV-2) (Human adenovirus 2).
   6661..6763    -  repeat_region  ITR: inverted terminal repeat of human adenovirus serotype 5 inverted
   6783..6837    +  misc_feature   bom (fragment): basis of mobility region from pBR322
   7023..7611    -  rep_origin     ori: high-copy-number ColE1/pMB1/pBR322/pUC origin of replication
   7783..8097    -  CDS            bla(M) (fragment): β-lactamase lacking the signal sequence; bla(M); allows cytosolic expression of β-lactamase
   8142..8411    +  CDS            tnpA (fragment): TN5P_ECOLX - Also known as tnp. Experimental evidence at protein level: Swiss-Prot protein existence level 1. Mediates transposition of transposon Tn5 by a 'cut and paste' mechanism. First, the monomeric transposase binds the 19 bp inverted DNA repeats flanking the transposon. Then, dimerization of the DNA- bound transposase creates a synaptic DNA complex. After nicking of the first DNA strand, excision of the transposon proceeds through a series of intermediates. The transposase then mediates the insertion of the transposon at a new site by strand transfer. The activity of the wild- type tran
   8443..9237    +  CDS            NeoR/KanR: aminoglycoside phosphotransferase from Tn5; aph(3')-II (or nptII); confers resistance to neomycin, kanamycin, and G418 (Geneticin®)
   9307..13      -  rep_origin     f1 ori (across the origin) (sequence partly withheld): f1 bacteriophage origin of replication; arrow indicates direction of (+) strand synthesis
>Addgene plasmid #245961 | huCof WT + rat cof shRNA | addgene full sequence | sequence record 490234 | Addgene NGS Result
CTACAGGGCGCGTCCATTCGCCATTCAGGATCGAATTAATTCTTAATTAACATCATCAATAATATACCTT
ATTTTGGATTGAAGCCAATATGATAATGAGGGGGTGGAGTTTGTGACGTGGCGCGGGGCGTGGGAACGGG
GCGGGTGACGTAGTAGTGTGGCGGAAGTGTGATGTTGCAAGTGTGGCGGAACACATGTAAGCGACGGATG
TGGCAAAAGTGACGTTTTTGGTGTGCGCCGGTGTACACAGGAAGTGACAATTTTCGCGCGGTTTTAGGCG
GATGTTGTAGTAAATTTGGGCGTAACCGAGTAAGATTTGGCCATTTTCGCGGGAAAACTGAATAAGAGGA
AGTGAAATCTGAATAATTTTGTGTTACTCATAGCGCGTAATACTGTAATCTTAAGGGGACAGTAAAGGTG
ATGGCAGGAAGGCAGCCCCCGGAGGTCAAAGGCTGGGCACGCGGGAGGAGAGGCCAGAGTCAGAGGCTGC
GGGTATCTCAGATATGAAGGAAAGATGAGAGAGGCTCAGGAAGAGGTAAGAAAAGACACAAGAGACCAGA
GAAGGGAGAAGAATTAGAGAGGGAGGCAGAGGACCGCTGTCTCTACAGACATAGCTGGTAGAGACTGGGA
GGAAGGGATGAACCCTGAGCGCATGAAGGGAAGGAGGTGGCTGGTGGTATATGGAGGATGTAGCTGGGCC
AGGGAAAAGATCCTGCACTAAAAATCTGAAGCTAAAAATAACAGGACACGGGGTGGAGAGGCGAAAGGAG
GGCAGATTGAGGCAGAGAGACTGAGAGGCCTGGGGATGTGGGCATTCCGGTAGGGCACACAGTTCACTTG
TCTTCTCTTTTTCCAGGAGGCCAAAGATGCTGACCTCAAGAACTCATAATACCCCAGTGGGGACCACCGC
ATTCATAGCCCTGTTACAAGAAGTGGGAGATGTTCCTTTTTGTCCCAGACTGGAAATCCATTACATCCCG
AGGCTCAGGTTCTGTGGTGGTCATCTCTGTGTGGCTTGTTCTGTGGGCCTACCTAAAGTCCTAAGCACAG
CTCTCAAGCAGATCCGAGGCGACTAAGATGCTAGTAGGGGTTGTCTGGAGAGAAGAGCCGAGGAGGTGGG
CTGTGATGGATCAGTTCAGCTTTCAAATAAAAAGGCGTTTTTATATTCTGTGTCGAGTTCGTGAACCCCT
GTGGTGGGCTTCTCCATCTGTCTGGGTTAGTACCTGCCACTATACTGGAATAAGGGGACGCCTGCTTCCC
TCGAGTTGGCTGGACAAGGTTATGAGCATCCGTGTACTTATGGGGTTGCCAGCTTGGTCCTGGATCGCCC
GGGCCCTTCCCCCACCCGTTCGGTTCCCCACCACCACCCGCGCTCGTACGTGCGTCTCCGCCTGCAGCTC
TTGACTCATCGGGGCCCCCGGGTCACATGCGCTCGCTCGGCTCTATAGGCGCCGCCCCCTGCCCACCCCC
CGCCCGCGCTGGGAGCCGCAGCCGCCGCCACTCCTGCTCTCTCTGCGCCGCCGCCGTCACCACCGCCACC
GCCACCGGCTGAGTCTGCAGTCCTCCGAAACGGGCCCTCTAGACTCGAGCGGCCGCTCGAGCCTAAGCTT
GATATCGAATTCACCACCATGGCCTCCGGTGTGGCTGTCTCTGATGGTGTCATCAAGGTGTTCAACGACA
TGAAGGTGCGTAAGAGCTCAACCCCAGAGGAGGTGAAGAAGCGCAAGAAGGCGGTGCTCTTCTGCCTGAG
TGAGGACAAGAAGAACATCATCCTGGAGGAGGGCAAGGAGATCCTGGTGGGCGATGTGGGCCAGACTGTC
GACGATCCCTACGCCACCTTTGTCAAGATGCTGCCAGATAAGGACTGCCGCTATGCCCTCTATGATGCAA
CCTATGAGACCAAGGAGAGCAAGAAGGAGGATCTGGTGTTTATCTTCTGGGCCCCCGAGTCTGCGCCCCT
TAAGAGCAAAATGATTTATGCCAGCTCCAAGGACGCCATCAAGAAGAAGCTGACAGGGATCAAGCATGAA
TTGCAAGCAAACTGCTACGAGGAGGTCAAGGACCGCTGCACCCTGGCAGAGAAGCTGGGGGGCAGTGCGG
TCATCTCCCTGGAGGGCAAGCCTTTGTTATCCCGGGATCCGATGGCCTCCTCCGAGGACGTCATCAAGGA
GTTCATGCGCTTCAAGGTGCGCATGGAGGGCTCCGTGAACGGCCACGAGTTCGAGATCGAGGGCGAGGGC
GAGGGCCGCCCCTACGAGGGCACCCAGACCGCCAAGCTGAAGGTGACCAAGGGCGGCCCCCTGCCCTTCG
CCTGGGACATCCTGTCCCCTCAGTTCCAGTACGGCTCCAAGGCCTACGTGAAGCACCCCGCCGACATCCC
CGACTACTTGAAGCTGTCCTTCCCCGAGGGCTTCAAGTGGGAGCGCGTGATGAACTTCGAGGACGGCGGC
GTGGTGACCGTGACCCAGGACTCCTCCCTGCAGGACGGCGAGTTCATCTACAAGGTGAAGCTGCGCGGCA
CCAACTTCCCCTCCGACGGCCCCGTAATGCAGAAGAAGACCATGGGCTGGGAGGCCTCCACCGAGCGGAT
GTACCCCGAGGACGGCGCCCTGAAGGGCGAGATCAAGATGAGGCTGAAGCTGAAGGACGGCGGCCACTAC
GACGCCGAGGTCAAGACCACCTACATGGCCAAGAAGCCCGTGCAGCTGCCCGGCGCCTACAAGACCGACA
TCAAGCTGGACATCACCTCCCACAACGAGGACTACACCATCGTGGAACAGTACGAGCGCGCCGAGGGCCG
CCACTCCACCGGCGCCTAAGAATTGGCCGCGACTCTAGTGGATCCGAGCTCGGTACCAAGCTTAAGTTTC
TAGATCATAATCAGCCATACCACATTTGTAGAGGTTTTACTTGCTTTAAAAAACCTCCCACACCTCCCCC
TGAACCTGAAACATAAAATGAATGCAATTGTTGTTGTTAACTTGTTTATTGCAGCTTATAATGGTTACAA
ATAAAGCAATAGCATCACAAATTTCACAAATAAAGCATTTTTTTCACTGCATTCTAGTTGTGGTTTGTCC
AAACTCATCAATGTATCTTAATCGACTCGAAGATCCACTAGTAACGGCCGCCAGTGTGCTGGAATTCGCC
CTTCCATGGAATTCGAACGCTGACGTCATCAACCCGCTCCAAGGAATCGCGGGCCCAGTGTCACTAGGCG
GGAACACCCAGCGCGCGTGCGCCCTGGCAGGAAGATGGCTGTGAGGGACAGGGGAGTGGCGCCCTGCAAT
ATTTGCATGTCGCTATGTGTTCTGGGAAATCACCATAAACGTGAAATGTCTTTGGATTTGGGAATCTTAT
AAGTTCTGTATGAGACCACAGATCTAAGGTGTTCAATGACATGAAATTCTCGAGATTTCATGTCATTGAA
CACCTTTTTTTGGAAAGCTTGATATCGAATTCCTGCAGCCCGGGGGATCTGGGCGTGGTTAAGGGTGGGA
AAGAATATATAAGGTGGGGGTCTTATGTAGTTTTGTATCTGTTTTGCAGCAGCCGCCGCCGCCATGAGCA
CCAACTCGTTTGATGGAAGCATTGTGAGCTCATATTTGACAACGCGCATGCCCCCATGGGCCGGGGTGCG
TCAGAATGTGATGGGCTCCAGCATTGATGGTCGCCCCGTCCTGCCCGCAAACTCTACTACCTTGACCTAC
GAGACCGTGTCTGGAACGCCGTTGGAGACTGCAGCCTCCGCCGCCGCTTCAGCCGCTGCAGCCACCGCCC
GCGGGATTGTGACTGACTTTGCTTTCCTGAGCCCGCTTGCAAGCAGTGCAGCTTCCCGTTCATCCGCCCG
CGATGACAAGTTGACGGCTCTTTTGGCACAATTGGATTCTTTGACCCGGGAACTTAATGTCGTTTCTCAG
CAGCTGTTGGATCTGCGCCAGCAGGTTTCTGCCCTGAAGGCTTCCTCCCCTCCCAATGCGGTTTAAAACA
TAAATAAAAAACCAGACTCTGTTTGGATTTGGATCAAGCAAGTGTCTTGCTGTCTTTATTTAGGGGTTTT
GCGCGCGCGGTAGGCCCGGGACCAGCGGTCTCGGTCGTTGAGGGTCCTGTGTATTTTTTCCAGGACGTGG
TAAAGGTGACTCTGGATGTTCAGATACATGGGCATAAGCCCGTCTCTGGGGTGGAGGTAGCACCACTGCA
GAGCTTCATGCTGCGGGGTGGTGTTGTAGATGATCCAGTCGTAGCAGGAGCGCTGGGCGTGGTGCCTAAA
AATGTCTTTCAGTAGCAAGCTGATTGCCAGGGGCAGGCCCTTGGTGTAAGTGTTTACAAAGCGGTTAAGC
TGGGATGGGTGCATACGTGGGGATATGAGATGCATCTTGGACTGTATTTTTAGGTTGGCTATGTTCCCAG
CCATATCCCTCCGGGGATTCATGTTGTGCAGAACCACCAGCACAGTGTATCCGGTGCACTTGGGAAATTT
GTCATGTAGCTTAGAAGGAAATGCGTGGAAGAACTTGGAGACGCCCTTGTGACCTCCAAGATTTTCCATG
CATTCGTCCATAATGATGGCAATGGGCCCACGGGCGGCGGCCTGGGCGAAGATATTTCTGGGATCACTAA
CGTCATAGTTGTGTTCCAGGATGAGATCGTCATAGGCCATTTTTACAAAGCGCGGGCGGAGGGTGCCAGA
CTGCGGTATAATGGTTCCATCCGGCCCAGGGGCGTAGTTACCCTCACAGATTTGCATTTCCCACGCTTTG
AGTTCAGATGGGGGGATCATGTCTACCTGCGGGGCGATGAAGAAAACGGTTTCCGGGGTAGGGGAGATCA
GCTGGGAAGAAAGCAGGTTCCTGAGCAGCTGCGACTTACCGCAGCCGGTGGGCCCGTAAATCACACCTAT
TACCGGCTGCAACTGGTAGTTAAGAGAGCTGCAGCTGCCGTCATCCCTGAGCAGGGGGGCCACTTCGTTA
AGCATGTCCCTGACTCGCATGTTTTCCCTGACCAAATCCGCCAGAAGGCGCTCGCCGCCCAGCGATAGCA
GTTCTTGCAAGGAAGCAAAGTTTTTCAACGGTTTGAGACCGTCCGCCGTAGGCATGCTTTTGAGCGTTTG
ACCAAGCAGTTCCAGGCGGTCCCACAGCTCGGTCACCTGCTCTACGGCATCTCGATCCAGCATATCTCCT
CGTTTCGCGGGTTGGGGCGGCTTTCGCTGTACGGCAGTAGTCGGTGCTCGTCCAGACGGGCCAGGGTCAT
GTCTTTCCACGGGCGCAGGGTCCTCGTCAGCGTAGTCTGGGTCACGGTGAAGGGGTGCGCTCCGGGCTGC
GCGCTGGCCAGGGTGCGCTTGAGGCTGGTCCTGCTGGTGCTGAAGCGCTGCCGGTCTTCGCCCTGCGCGT
CGGCCAGGTAGCATTTGACCATGGTGTCATAGTCCAGCCCCTCCGCGGCGTGGCCCTTGGCGCGCAGCTT
GCCCTTGGAGGAGGCGCCGCACGAGGGGCAGTGCAGACTTTTGAGGGCGTAGAGCTTGGGCGCGAGAAAT
ACCGATTCCGGGGAGTAGGCATCCGCGCCGCAGGCCCCGCAGACGGTCTCGCATTCCACGAGCCAGGTGA
GCTCTGGCCGTTCGGGGTCAAAAACCAGGTTTCCCCCATGCTTTTTGATGCGTTTCTTACCTCTGGTTTC
CATGAGCCGGTGTCCACGCTCGGTGACGAAAAGGCTGTCCGTGTCCCCGTATACAGACTTGAGAGGGAGT
TTAAACGAATTCAATAGCTTGTTGCATGGGCGGCGATATAAAATGCAAGGTGCTGCTCAAAAAATCAGGC
AAAGCCTCGCGCAAAAAAGAAAGCACATCGTAGTCATGCTCATGCAGATAAAGGCAGGTAAGCTCCGGAA
CCACCACAGAAAAAGACACCATTTTTCTCTCAAACATGTCTGCGGGTTTCTGCATAAACACAAAATAAAA
TAACAAAAAAACATTTAAACATTAGAAGCCTGTCTTACAACAGGAAAAACAACCCTTATAAGCATAAGAC
GGACTACGGCCATGCCGGCGTGACCGTAAAAAAACTGGTCACCGTGATTAAAAAGCACCACCGACAGCTC
CTCGGTCATGTCCGGAGTCATAATGTAAGACTCGGTAAACACATCAGGTTGATTCACATCGGTCAGTGCT
AAAAAGCGACCGAAATAGCCCGGGGGAATACATACCCGCAGGCGTAGAGACAACATTACAGCCCCCATAG
GAGGTATAACAAAATTAATAGGAGAGAAAAACACATAAACACCTGAAAAACCCTCCTGCCTAGGCAAAAT
AGCACCCTCCCGCTCCAGAACAACATACAGCGCTTCCACAGCGGCAGCCATAACAGTCAGCCTTACCAGT
AAAAAAGAAAACCTATTAAAAAAACACCACTCGACACGGCACCAGCTCAATCAGTCACAGTGTAAAAAAG
GGCCAAGTGCAGAGCGAGTATATATAGGACTAAAAAATGACGTAACGGTTAAAGTCCACAAAAAACACCC
AGAAAACCGCACGCGAACCTACGCCCAGAAACGAAAGCCAAAAAACCCACAACTTCCTCAAATCGTCACT
TCCGTTTTCCCACGTTACGTCACTTCCCATTTTAAGAAAACTACAATTCCCAACACATACAAGTTACTCC
GCCCTAAAACCTACGTCACCCGCCCCGTTCCCACGCCCCGCGCCACGTCACAAACTCCACCCCCTCATTA
TCATATTGGCTTCAATCCAAAATAAGGTATATTATTGATGATGTTAATTAACATGCATGGATCCATATGC
GGTGTGAAATACCGCACAGATGCGTAAGGAGAAAATACCGCATCAGGCGCTCTTCCGCTTCCTCGCTCAC
TGACTCGCTGCGCTCGGTCGTTCGGCTGCGGCGAGCGGTATCAGCTCACTCAAAGGCGGTAATACGGTTA
TCCACAGAATCAGGGGATAACGCAGGAAAGAACATGTGAGCAAAAGGCCAGCAAAAGGCCAGGAACCGTA
AAAAGGCCGCGTTGCTGGCGTTTTTCCATAGGCTCCGCCCCCCTGACGAGCATCACAAAAATCGACGCTC
AAGTCAGAGGTGGCGAAACCCGACAGGACTATAAAGATACCAGGCGTTTCCCCCTGGAAGCTCCCTCGTG
CGCTCTCCTGTTCCGACCCTGCCGCTTACCGGATACCTGTCCGCCTTTCTCCCTTCGGGAAGCGTGGCGC
TTTCTCATAGCTCACGCTGTAGGTATCTCAGTTCGGTGTAGGTCGTTCGCTCCAAGCTGGGCTGTGTGCA
CGAACCCCCCGTTCAGCCCGACCGCTGCGCCTTATCCGGTAACTATCGTCTTGAGTCCAACCCGGTAAGA
CACGACTTATCGCCACTGGCAGCAGCCACTGGTAACAGGATTAGCAGAGCGAGGTATGTAGGCGGTGCTA
CAGAGTTCTTGAAGTGGTGGCCTAACTACGGCTACACTAGAAGGACAGTATTTGGTATCTGCGCTCTGCT
GAAGCCAGTTACCTTCGGAAAAAGAGTTGGTAGCTCTTGATCCGGCAAACAAACCACCGCTGGTAGCGGT
GGTTTTTTTGTTTGCAAGCAGCAGATTACGCGCAGAAAAAAAGGATCTCAAGAAGATCCTTTGATCTTTT
CTACGGGGTCTGACGCTCAGTGGAACGAAAACTCACGTTAAGGGATTTTGGTCATGAGATTATCAAAAAG
GATCTTCACCTAGATCCTTTTAAATTAAAAATGAAGTTTTAAATCAATCTAAAGTATATATGAGTAAACT
TGGTCTGACAGTTACCAATGCTTAATCAGTGAGGCACCTATCTCAGCGATCTGTCTATTTCGTTCATCCA
TAGTTGCCTGACTCCCCGTCGTGTAGATAACTACGATACGGGAGGGCTTACCATCTGGCCCCAGTGCTGC
AATGATACCGCGAGACCCACGCTCACCGGCTCCAGATTTATCAGCAATAAACCAGCCAGCCGGAAGGGCC
GAGCGCAGAAGTGGTCCTGCAACTTTATCCGCCTCCATCCAGTCTATTAATTGTTGCCGGGAAGCTAGAG
TAAGTAGTTCGCCAGTTAATAGTTTGCGCAACGTTGTTGCCATTGCTGCAGCCATGAGATTATCAAAAAG
GATCTTCACCTAGATCCTTTTCACGTAGAAAGCCAGTCCGCAGAAACGGTGCTGACCCCGGATGAATGTC
AGCTACTGGGCTATCTGGACAAGGGAAAACGCAAGCGCAAAGAGAAAGCAGGTAGCTTGCAGTGGGCTTA
CATGGCGATAGCTAGACTGGGCGGTTTTATGGACAGCAAGCGAACCGGAATTGCCAGCTGGGGCGCCCTC
TGGTAAGGTTGGGAAGCCCTGCAAAGTAAACTGGATGGCTTTCTTGCCGCCAAGGATCTGATGGCGCAGG
GGATCAAGCTCTGATCAAGAGACAGGATGAGGATCGTTTCGCATGATTGAACAAGATGGATTGCACGCAG
GTTCTCCGGCCGCTTGGGTGGAGAGGCTATTCGGCTATGACTGGGCACAACAGACAATCGGCTGCTCTGA
TGCCGCCGTGTTCCGGCTGTCAGCGCAGGGGCGCCCGGTTCTTTTTGTCAAGACCGACCTGTCCGGTGCC
CTGAATGAACTGCAAGACGAGGCAGCGCGGCTATCGTGGCTGGCCACGACGGGCGTTCCTTGCGCAGCTG
TGCTCGACGTTGTCACTGAAGCGGGAAGGGACTGGCTGCTATTGGGCGAAGTGCCGGGGCAGGATCTCCT
GTCATCTCACCTTGCTCCTGCCGAGAAAGTATCCATCATGGCTGATGCAATGCGGCGGCTGCATACGCTT
GATCCGGCTACCTGCCCATTCGACCACCAAGCGAAACATCGCATCGAGCGAGCACGTACTCGGATGGAAG
CCGGTCTTGTCGATCAGGATGATCTGGACGAAGAGCATCAGGGGCTCGCGCCAGCCGAACTGTTCGCCAG
GCTCAAGGCGAGCATGCCCGACGGCGAGGATCTCGTCGTGACCCATGGCGATGCCTGCTTGCCGAATATC
ATGGTGGAAAATGGCCGCTTTTCTGGATTCATCGACTGTGGCCGGCTGGGTGTGGCGGACCGCTATCAGG
ACATAGCGTTGGCTACCCGTGATATTGCTGAAGAGCTTGGCGGCGAATGGGCTGACCGCTTCCTCGTGCT
TTACGGTATCGCCGCTCCCGATTCGCAGCGCATCGCCTTCTATCGCCTTCTTGACGAGTTCTTCTGAATT
TTGTTAAAATTTTTGTTAAATCAGCTCATTTTTTAACCAATAGGCCGAAATCGGCAAAATCCCTTATAAA
TCAAAAGAATAGACCGAGATAGGGT
[37 nt withheld, positions 9336-9372]
AAAGAACGTGGACTCCAACGTCAAAGG
[49 nt withheld, positions 9400-9448]
T
[91 nt withheld, positions 9450-9540]
G
[111 nt withheld, positions 9542-9652]
